>Addgene plasmid #64029 | RTA | addgene partial sequence | sequence record 110894 | T7term 5'-GCTAGTTATTGCTCAGCGG-3'
AGCAGCCGGATCTCAGTGGTGGTGGTGGTGGTGCTCGAGTGCGGCCGCAAGCTTGTCGACGGAGCTCGAA
TTCGGATCCTATTAGAATTGGCTAGACGGTGGCGGGGCGCAGCGGTATACCATCAGTGCAATGATTGGGA
TCAGGATGCTAACGTCGTACACGCTAAATTTGCTGCCATTGCGGCGTTGCAGTTGAATAGGGCTAGCGAA
GGCGCCCTGATTGCTCTCTTGGATCGCGGTGCTCAGACGGCCCCAGGAATTTTCCAGGGTAATAACAGAA
GGATCTGGGGCGCTACGGCGGTTGTAACGAATACGGGTACGCATTTCACCTTCAATATATTGGAAACGTG
CTGCTTCAGAGATCATTTGAATACAGATGATGAAGCTACGCGCCAGCGTTGGCAGCTGGGTACCGCCCGT
GGAGTAGTAGTACAGCGCGCTGATGGCTTCTTCCAGTGGGCCGTTGCCCAGTTCAATGTTTTCACGCAGA
TTACCAGCCAGCTGCTCCAGACGATCATAGTTACCACCGAAGGCGAAGGTATAACGGTTTTGGACGTCGG
TAAACAGATGGGTGATTGCTTCGGCATCCTCCTGGTTATCTGGGTGAAAGAAGTAGGCGCTATTACCGGC
GCGATAGCCGACAACATACGCATTGGTGACGTCCAGCGCCAGGGTTACAGACAGCTCGGCATGGTTGCTC
AGTTCTACCAGAATAAA
