[The description below was written by a language model from this plasmid's Addgene catalogue record.]
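Description:
RTA is a bacterial expression plasmid built on the Novagen pET23a backbone and carrying the coding sequence for the ricin toxin A chain from Ricinus communis (castor bean). It is selected with ampicillin and maintained in a standard cloning strain (DH5alpha); the record lists the copy number as unknown. No feature table is provided, so the exact cloning sites, insert boundaries and regulatory elements are not documented here. As a general property of the pET23 series, inserts are transcribed from a T7 promoter, so protein production normally requires an E. coli host that supplies T7 RNA polymerase, while a strain lacking the polymerase serves for propagation. The record states that the insert carries no tag or fusion partner, which suggests that the optional C-terminal His tag available in pET23a is not fused to the protein.

The A chain is the catalytic domain of ricin, a ribosome-inactivating protein whose N-glycosidase activity depurinates a specific adenine in the sarcin-ricin loop of large-subunit ribosomal RNA and so blocks translation. The depositor notes that, because it lacks the B chain required for cell entry, the A chain alone in solution is generally not considered toxic to animals or humans. The stated purpose is expression of RTA in E. coli, and the associated publication concerns structures of ricin and saporin bound to transition state analogues. This points to use of the plasmid for producing untagged recombinant enzyme for structural, mechanistic and inhibitor-binding studies.
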