Addgene plasmid #64029: RTA
Purpose: Expression of Ricin A Chain (RTA) in E. coli
Depositing lab: Vern Schramm. Depositing organization: Albert Einstein College of Medicine. Publication: Transition state analogues in structures of ricin and saporin ribosome-inactivating proteins. Ho MC, Sturm MB, Almo SC, Schramm VL. Proc Natl Acad Sci U S A. 2009 Dec 1;106(48):20276-81. doi: 10.1073/pnas.0911606106. Epub 2009 Nov 17. PubMed 19920175.
Backbone
  Vector backbone: pET23a
  Backbone manufacturer: Novagen
  Vector type: Bacterial Expression
Growth in bacteria
  Bacterial resistance: Ampicillin, 100 μg/mL
  Growth temperature: 37°C
  Growth strain: DH5alpha
  Copy number: Unknown
Gene/Insert
  Gene/Insert name: Ricin A Chain (alt names: RTA; Ricin Toxin A chain)
  Species: Ricinus communis
  Tag / fusion protein: none
Terms and licenses: Academic/Nonprofit Terms; Industry Terms: Not Available to Industry
Depositor comments: Ricin Toxin A Chain (RTA) is the catalytic domain of the ricin toxin. Due to its lack of the B-chain necessary for cell entry, RTA alone in solution is generally not considered a toxic protein to animals and humans.
How to cite: RTA was a gift from Vern Schramm (Addgene plasmid # 64029 ; http://n2t.net/addgene:64029 ; RRID:Addgene_64029)
